>Addgene plasmid #65234 | pcDNA3.1 mCherry Gamma 3 | depositor partial sequence | sequence record 110400 | pcDNA3.1 mCherry Gamma 3 sequence 1027 bps
NNNGTACCGAGCTCGGATCCATGGTGAGCAAGGGCGAGGAGGATAACATGGCCATCATCAAGGAGTTCAT
GCGCTTCAAGGTGCACATGGAGGGCTCCGTGAACGGCCACGAGTTCGAGATCGAGGGCGAGGGCGAGGGC
CGCCCCTACGAGGGCACCCAGACCGCCAAGCTGAAGGTGACCAAGGGTGGCCCCCTGCCCTTCGCCTGGG
ACATCCTGTCCCCTCAGTTCATGTACGGCTCCAAGGCCTACGTGAAGCACCCCGCCGACATCCCCGACTA
CTTGAAGCTGTCCTTCCCCGAGGGCTTCAAGTGGGAGCGCGTGATGAACTTCGAGGACGGCGGCGTGGTG
ACCGTGACCCAGGACTCCTCCCTGCAGGACGGCGAGTTCATCTACAAGGTGAAGCTGCGCGGCACCAACT
TCCCCTCCGACGGCCCCGTAATGCAGAAGAAGACCATGGGCTGGGAGGCCTCCTCCGAGCGGATGTACCC
CGAGGACGGCGCCCTGAAGGGCGAGATCAAGCAGAGGCTGAAGCTGAAGGACGGCGGCCACTACGACGCT
GAGGTCAAGACCACCTACAAGGCCAAGAAGCCCGTGCAGCTGCCCGGCGCCTACAACGTCAACATCAAGT
TGGACATCACCTCCCACAACGAGGACTACACCATCGTGGAACAGTACGAACGCGCCGAGGGCCGCCACTC
CACCGGCGGCATGGACGAGCTGTACAAGGGTACCATGAAAGGGGAGACCCCCGTTAACAGCACTATGAGT
ATTGGTCAAGCACGCAAGATGGTGGAACAGCTTAAGATTGAGGCCAGCTTGTGCCGGATAAAGGTGTCCA
AGGCAGCAGCAGACCTGATGACATACTGTGATGCCCACGCTTGTGAGGACCCCCTCATCACTCCTGTGCC
CACTTCCGAGAACCCCTTCCGGGAGAAGAAGTTCTTCTGTGCGCTCCTCTGAGAATTCTGCAGATATCCA
GCACAGTGGCGGCCGCTCGAGTCTAGAGGGCCCGTTTAAACCNCGNC
