>Addgene plasmid #65234 | pcDNA3.1 mCherry Gamma 3 | addgene partial sequence | sequence record 166673 | T7 5'-TAATACGACTCACTATAGGG-3'
GCTTGGTACCGAGCTCGGATCCATGGTGAGCAAGGGCGAGGAGGATAACATGGCCATCATCAAGGAGTTC
ATGCGCTTCAAGGTGCACATGGAGGGCTCCGTGAACGGCCACGAGTTCGAGATCGAGGGCGAGGGCGAGG
GCCGCCCCTACGAGGGCACCCAGACCGCCAAGCTGAAGGTGACCAAGGGTGGCCCCCTGCCCTTCGCCTG
GGACATCCTGTCCCCTCAGTTCATGTACGGCTCCAAGGCCTACGTGAAGCACCCCGCCGACATCCCCGAC
TACTTGAAGCTGTCCTTCCCCGAGGGCTTCAAGTGGGAGCGCGTGATGAACTTCGAGGACGGCGGCGTGG
TGACCGTGACCCAGGACTCCTCCCTGCAGGACGGCGAGTTCATCTACAAGGTGAAGCTGCGCGGCACCAA
CTTCCCCTCCGACGGCCCCGTAATGCAGAAGAAGACCATGGGCTGGGAGGCCTCCTCCGAGCGGATGTAC
CCCGAGGACGGCGCCCTGAAGGGCGAGATCAAGCAGAGGCTGAAGCTGAAGGACGGCGGCCACTACGACG
CTGAGGTCAAGACCACCTACAAGGCCAAGAAGCCCGTGCAGCTGCCCGGCGCCTACAACGTCAACATCAA
GTTGGACATCACCTCCCACAACGAGGACTACACCATCGTGGAACAGTACGAACGCGCCGAGGGCCGCCAC
TCCACCGGCGGCATGGACGAGCTGTACAAGGGTACCATGAAAGGGGAGACCCCCGTTAACAGCACTATGA
GTATTGGTCAAGCACGCAAGATGGTGGAACAGCTTAAGATTGAGGCCAGCTTGTGCCGGATAAAGGTGTC
CAAGGCAGCAGCAGACCTGATGACATACTGTGATGCCCACGCTTGTGAGGACCCCCTCATCACTCCTGTG
CCCACTTCCGAGAACCCCTTCCGGGAGAAGAAGTTCTTCTGTGCGCTCCTCTGAGAATTCTGCAGATATC
CAGCACAGTGGCGGCCGCTCGAGTCTAGAGGGCCCGTTTAAACC
