>Addgene plasmid #65234 | pcDNA3.1 mCherry Gamma 3 | addgene partial sequence | sequence record 166674 | BGH-rev 5'-TAGAAGGCACAGTCGAGG-3'
AGCGGCCGCCACTGTGCTGGATATCTGCAGAATTCTCAGAGGAGCGCACAGAAGAACTTCTTCTCCCGGA
AGGGGTTCTCGGAAGTGGGCACAGGAGTGATGAGGGGGTCCTCACAAGCGTGGGCATCACAGTATGTCAT
CAGGTCTGCTGCTGCCTTGGACACCTTTATCCGGCACAAGCTGGCCTCAATCTTAAGCTGTTCCACCATC
TTGCGTGCTTGACCAATACTCATAGTGCTGTTAACGGGGGTCTCCCCTTTCATGGTACCCTTGTACAGCT
CGTCCATGCCGCCGGTGGAGTGGCGGCCCTCGGCGCGTTCGTACTGTTCCACGATGGTGTAGTCCTCGTT
GTGGGAGGTGATGTCCAACTTGATGTTGACGTTGTAGGCGCCGGGCAGCTGCACGGGCTTCTTGGCCTTG
TAGGTGGTCTTGACCTCAGCGTCGTAGTGGCCGCCGTCCTTCAGCTTCAGCCTCTGCTTGATCTCGCCCT
TCAGGGCGCCGTCCTCGGGGTACATCCGCTCGGAGGAGGCCTCCCAGCCCATGGTCTTCTTCTGCATTAC
GGGGCCGTCGGAGGGGAAGTTGGTGCCGCGCAGCTTCACCTTGTAGATGAACTCGCCGTCCTGCAGGGAG
GAGTCCTGGGTCACGGTCACCACGCCGCCGTCCTCGAAGTTCATCACGCGCTCCCACTTGAAGCCCTCGG
GGAAGGACAGCTTCAAGTAGTCGGGGATGTCGGCGGGGTGCTTCACGTAGGCCTTGGAGCCGTACATGAA
CTGAGGGGACAGGATGTCCCAGGCGAAGGGCAGGGGGCCACCCTTGGTCACCTTCAGCTTGGCGGTCTGG
GTGCCCTCGTA
