[The description below was written by a language model from this plasmid's Addgene catalogue record.]
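Description:
pcDNA3.1 mCherry Gamma 3 is a mammalian expression plasmid of about 6.4 kb, built on the Invitrogen pcDNA3.1 backbone. It is maintained in E. coli as a high-copy plasmid under ampicillin selection. It also carries a neomycin resistance marker, so transfected mammalian cells can be selected with G418 if stable expression is wanted.

The payload consists of two adjacent inserts under the CMV promoter, a strong constitutive promoter in most mammalian cell lines. The first is the red fluorescent protein mCherry (717 bp), cloned between BamHI and KpnI. The second is mouse Gng3 (228 bp), which encodes the G protein gamma 3 subunit and sits immediately downstream between KpnI and EcoRI. This layout, together with the plasmid name, indicates a single fusion protein with mCherry at the N-terminus of gamma 3, although the record does not explicitly describe the reading frame or any linker. An N-terminal fusion would leave the gamma subunit's C-terminus free, which matters because that end is normally lipid-modified for membrane attachment. The record also lists a 6-His tag at the N-terminal side of the Gng3 insert. The T7 and BGH reverse sequencing primer sites flank the cassette, as is standard for pcDNA3.1.

According to the record, the construct is used to study how differing rates of Gβγ translocation shape signalling dynamics within a cell. The fluorescently tagged gamma 3 subunit lets the movement of Gβγ complexes be followed by live-cell imaging after GPCR activation, and the associated work concerns GPCR regulation of calcium oscillations.
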