Addgene plasmid #65234: pcDNA3.1 mCherry Gamma 3
Purpose: To study the role of the differential rates of Gβγ translocation in modulating signaling dynamics in a cell
Depositing lab: Narasimhan Gautam. Depositing organization: Washington University in Saint Louis. Publication: A G-protein subunit translocation embedded network motif underlies GPCR regulation of calcium oscillations. Giri L, Patel AK, Karunarathne WK, Kalyanaraman V, Venkatesh KV, Gautam N. Biophys J. 2014 Jul 1;107(1):242-54. doi: 10.1016/j.bpj.2014.05.020. PubMed 24988358.
Backbone
  Vector backbone: pcDNA3.1
  Backbone manufacturer: Invitrogen
  Backbone size w/o insert (bp): 5428
  Total vector size (bp): 6370
  Vector type: Mammalian Expression
  Selectable markers: Neomycin (select with G418)
Growth in bacteria
  Bacterial resistance: Ampicillin, 100 μg/mL
  Growth temperature: 37°C
  Growth strain: Top10
  Copy number: High Copy
Gene/Insert 1
  Gene/Insert name: mcherry
  Insert size (bp): 717
  Promoter: CMV
  Cloning method: Restriction Enzyme; 5′ cloning site BamH1 (not destroyed); 3′ cloning site KpnI (not destroyed)
  Sequencing primers: 5′ T7 primer; 3′ BGH reverse primer
Gene/Insert 2
  Gene/Insert name: Gng3
  Species: M. musculus (mouse)
  Insert size (bp): 228
  Entrez Gene: Gng3
  Promoter: CMV
  Tag / fusion protein: 6-His tag (N terminal on insert)
  Cloning method: Restriction Enzyme; 5′ cloning site KpnI (destroyed during cloning); 3′ cloning site EcoR1 (not destroyed)
  Sequencing primers: 5′ T7 primer; 3′ BGH reverse primer
Terms and licenses: Academic/Nonprofit Terms; Industry Terms: Not Available to Industry
How to cite: pcDNA3.1 mCherry Gamma 3 was a gift from Narasimhan Gautam (Addgene plasmid # 65234 ; http://n2t.net/addgene:65234 ; RRID:Addgene_65234)
